Addgene plasmid #199462: pCA31-pCS2-CMV-stdPCP-p65-HSF1
Purpose: Expression of stdPCP-PH in zebrafish embryos
Depositing lab: Baohui Chen. Depositing organization: Zhejiang University School of Medicine. Publication: Gene activation guided by nascent RNA-bound transcription factors. Liang Y, Xu H, Cheng T, Fu Y, Huang H, Qian W, Wang J, Zhou Y, Qian P, Yin Y, Xu P, Zou W, Chen B. Nat Commun. 2022 Nov 28;13(1):7329. doi: 10.1038/s41467-022-35041-7. PubMed 36443367.
Backbone
  Vector backbone: pCS2(+)
  Vector type: Mammalian Expression
Growth in bacteria
  Bacterial resistance: Ampicillin, 100 μg/mL
  Growth temperature: 37°C
  Growth strain: NEB Stable
  Copy number: High Copy
Gene/Insert
  Gene/Insert name: stdPCP-PH
  Species: Synthetic
  Promoter: CMV
  Cloning method: Restriction Enzyme; 5′ cloning site unknown (unknown if destroyed)
Terms and licenses: Academic/Nonprofit Terms; Industry Terms: Not Available to Industry
How to cite: pCA31-pCS2-CMV-stdPCP-p65-HSF1 was a gift from Baohui Chen (Addgene plasmid # 199462 ; http://n2t.net/addgene:199462 ; RRID:Addgene_199462)
