[The description below was written by a language model from this plasmid's Addgene catalogue record and pLannotate feature annotations shown in this document.]
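Description:
pCA31-pCS2-CMV-stdPCP-p65-HSF1 is a 5.8 kb expression plasmid built on the pCS2(+) backbone, catalogued as a mammalian expression vector and intended for expressing a synthetic transcriptional activator in zebrafish embryos. It is propagated in E. coli as a high-copy plasmid through a ColE1/pUC-type origin and selected with ampicillin via the β-lactamase gene. An f1 phage origin and remnants of the lac region (lac promoter/operator, CAP site, lacI and lacZα fragments) are carried over from the parental cloning vector.

The payload is a single open reading frame, stdPCP-PH, driven by the simian cytomegalovirus IE94 enhancer/promoter characteristic of pCS2 and followed by an SV40 polyadenylation signal. An SP6 promoter sits between the CMV element and the coding region, an arrangement that in pCS2 vectors generally allows in vitro transcription of mRNA for embryo injection as an alternative to direct plasmid expression. T7 (partial) and T3 promoters lie downstream in the opposite orientation. The annotated coding region contains the PP7 bacteriophage coat protein (PCP), which binds PP7 RNA hairpins, fused to a fragment of the NF-κB subunit p65 (RelA) and the C-terminal activation domain of human HSF1, together forming the "PH" activator module. About 450 nt between the SP6 promoter and the annotated PCP copy is unannotated. The "stdPCP" name suggests a tandem-dimer coat protein whose first copy could lie there, but the record does not confirm this.

The fusion recruits strong activation domains to RNAs carrying PP7 hairpins. The associated publication concerns gene activation guided by transcription factors bound to nascent RNA, which fits this design.
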