Features (pLannotate 1.2.2; 17 found; start..end, strand, type, name):
     25..41      -  protein_bind   lac operator: The lac repressor binds to the lac operator to inhibit transcription in E. coli. This inhibition can be relieved by adding lactose or isopropyl-β-D-thiogalactopyranoside (IPTG). lac repressor encoded by lacI
     49..79      -  promoter       lac promoter: promoter for the E. coli lac operon
     94..115     -  protein_bind   CAP binding site: CAP binding activates transcription in the presence of cAMP. E. coli catabolite activator protein
    128..220     -  CDS            lacI (fragment): lac repressor; lacI; The lac repressor binds to the lac operator to inhibit transcription in E. coli. This inhibition can be relieved by adding lactose or isopropyl-β-D-thiogalactopyranoside (IPTG).
    403..991     -  rep_origin     ori: high-copy-number ColE1/pMB1/pBR322/pUC origin of replication
   1162..2022    -  CDS            AmpR: β-lactamase; bla; confers resistance to ampicillin, carbenicillin, and related antibiotics
   2023..2127    -  promoter       AmpR promoter: bla
   2180..2608    -  rep_origin     f1 ori (sequence partly withheld): f1 bacteriophage origin of replication; arrow indicates direction of (+) strand synthesis
   2613..2679    -  CDS            lacZα (fragment): LacZα fragment of β-galactosidase; lacZ fragment
   2686..3663    +  promoter       CMV IE94 promoter: enhancer/promoter region of simian cytomegalovirus major immediate early transcription unit IE94
   3698..3716    +  promoter       SP6 promoter: promoter for bacteriophage SP6 RNA polymerase
   4169..4531    +  CDS            COAT_BPPP7: Experimental evidence at protein level: Swiss-Prot protein existence level 1. Forms the phage shell; binds to the phage RNA. From Pseudomonas phage PP7 (Bacteriophage PP7).
   4535..5089    +  CDS            Rela (fragment): TF65_MOUSE - Also known as Nfkb3. Experimental evidence at protein level: Swiss-Prot protein existence level 1. NF-kappa-B is a pleiotropic transcription factor present in almost all cell types and is the endpoint of a series of signal transduction events that are initiated by a vast array of stimuli related to many biological processes such as inflammation, immunity, differentiation, cell growth, tumorigenesis and apoptosis. NF-kappa-B is a homo- or heterodimeric complex formed by the Rel-like domain- containing proteins RELA/p65, RELB, NFKB1/p105, NFKB1/p50, REL and NFKB2/p52. The heterodime
   5114..5485    +  CDS            HSF1: C-terminal activation domain from the human heat shock transcription factor HSF1
   5496..5513    -  promoter       T7 promoter (fragment): promoter for bacteriophage T7 RNA polymerase
   5518..5652    -  polyA_signal   SV40 poly(A) signal: SV40 polyadenylation signal
   5765..5783    -  promoter       T3 promoter: promoter for bacteriophage T3 RNA polymerase
>Addgene plasmid #199462 | pCA31-pCS2-CMV-stdPCP-p65-HSF1 | addgene full sequence | sequence record 392212 | Addgene NGS Result
GTCATAGCTGTTTCCTGTGTGAAATTGTTATCCGCTCACAATTCCACACAACATACGAGCCGGGAGCATA
AAGTGTAAAGCCTGGGGTGCCTAATGAGTGAGCTAACTCACATTAATTGCGTTGCGCTCACTGCCCGCTT
TCCAGTCGGGAAACCTGTCGTGCCAGCTGCATTAATGAATCGGCCAACGCGCGGGGAGAGGCGGTTTGCG
TATTGGGCGCTCTTCCGCTTCCTCGCTCACTGACTCGCTGCGCTCGGTCGTTCGGCTGCGGCGAGCGGTA
TCAGCTCACTCAAAGGCGGTAATACGGTTATCCACAGAATCAGGGGATAACGCAGGAAAGAACATGTGAG
CAAAAGGCCAGCAAAAGGCCAGGAACCGTAAAAAGGCCGCGTTGCTGGCGTTTTTCCATAGGCTCCGCCC
CCCTGACGAGCATCACAAAAATCGACGCTCAAGTCAGAGGTGGCGAAACCCGACAGGACTATAAAGATAC
CAGGCGTTTCCCCCTGGAAGCTCCCTCGTGCGCTCTCCTGTTCCGACCCTGCCGCTTACCGGATACCTGT
CCGCCTTTCTCCCTTCGGGAAGCGTGGCGCTTTCTCATAGCTCACGCTGTAGGTATCTCAGTTCGGTGTA
GGTCGTTCGCTCCAAGCTGGGCTGTGTGCACGAACCCCCCGTTCAGCCCGACCGCTGCGCCTTATCCGGT
AACTATCGTCTTGAGTCCAACCCGGTAAGACACGACTTATCGCCACTGGCAGCAGCCACTGGTAACAGGA
TTAGCAGAGCGAGGTATGTAGGCGGTGCTACAGAGTTCTTGAAGTGGTGGCCTAACTACGGCTACACTAG
AAGAACAGTATTTGGTATCTGCGCTCTGCTGAAGCCAGTTACCTTCGGAAAAAGAGTTGGTAGCTCTTGA
TCCGGCAAACAAACCACCGCTGGTAGCGGTGGTTTTTTTGTTTGCAAGCAGCAGATTACGCGCAGAAAAA
AAGGATCTCAAGAAGATCCTTTGATCTTTTCTACGGGGTCTGACGCTCAGTGGAACGAAAACTCACGTTA
AGGGATTTTGGTCATGAGATTATCAAAAAGGATCTTCACCTAGATCCTTTTAAATTAAAAATGAAGTTTT
AAATCAATCTAAAGTATATATGAGTAAACTTGGTCTGACAGTTACCAATGCTTAATCAGTGAGGCACCTA
TCTCAGCGATCTGTCTATTTCGTTCATCCATAGTTGCCTGACTCCCCGTCGTGTAGATAACTACGATACG
GGAGGGCTTACCATCTGGCCCCAGTGCTGCAATGATACCGCGAGACCCACGCTCACCGGCTCCAGATTTA
TCAGCAATAAACCAGCCAGCCGGAAGGGCCGAGCGCAGAAGTGGTCCTGCAACTTTATCCGCCTCCATCC
AGTCTATTAATTGTTGCCGGGAAGCTAGAGTAAGTAGTTCGCCAGTTAATAGTTTGCGCAACGTTGTTGC
CATTGCTACAGGCATCGTGGTGTCACGCTCGTCGTTTGGTATGGCTTCATTCAGCTCCGGTTCCCAACGA
TCAAGGCGAGTTACATGATCCCCCATGTTGTGCAAAAAAGCGGTTAGCTCCTTCGGTCCTCCGATCGTTG
TCAGAAGTAAGTTGGCCGCAGTGTTATCACTCATGGTTATGGCAGCACTGCATAATTCTCTTACTGTCAT
GCCATCCGTAAGATGCTTTTCTGTGACTGGTGAGTACTCAACCAAGTCATTCTGAGAATAGTGTATGCGG
CGACCGAGTTGCTCTTGCCCGGCGTCAATACGGGATAATACCGCGCCACATAGCAGAACTTTAAAAGTGC
TCATCATTGGAAAACGTTCTTCGGGGCGAAAACTCTCAAGGATCTTACCGCTGTTGAGATCCAGTTCGAT
GTAACCCACTCGTGCACCCAACTGATCTTCAGCATCTTTTACTTTCACCAGCGTTTCTGGGTGAGCAAAA
ACAGGAAGGCAAAATGCCGCAAAAAAGGGAATAAGGGCGACACGGAAATGTTGAATACTCATACTCTTCC
TTTTTCAATATTATTGAAGCATTTATCAGGGTTATTGTCTCATGAGCGGATACATATTTGAATGTATTTA
GAAAAATAAACAAATAGGGGTTCCGCGCACATTTCCCCGAAAAGTGCCACCTAAATTGTAAGCGTTAATA
TTTTGTTAAAATTCGCGTTAAATTTTTGTTAAATCAGCTCATTTTTTAACCAATAGGCCGAAATCGGCAA
AATCCCTTATAAATCAAAAGAATAGACCGAGATAGGGT
[37 nt withheld, positions 2279-2315]
AAAGAACGTGGACTCCAACGTCAAAGG
[49 nt withheld, positions 2343-2391]
T
[91 nt withheld, positions 2393-2483]
G
[124 nt withheld, positions 2485-2608]
CCCATTCGCCATTCAGGCTGCGCAACTGTTGGGAAGGGCGATCGGTGCGGGCCTCTTCGCTATTACGCCA
GTCGACCGCCAATTCAATATGGCGTATATGGACTCATGCCAATTCAATATGGTGGATCTGGACCTGTGCC
AATTCAATATGGCGTATATGGACTCGTGCCAATTCAATATGGTGGATCTGGACCCCAGCCAATTCAATAT
GGCGGACTTGGCACCATGCCAATTCAATATGGCGGACCTGGCACTGTGCCAACTGGGGAGGGGTCTACTT
GGCACGGTGCCAAGTTTGAGGAGGGGTCTTGGCCCTGTGCCAAGTCCGCCATATTGAATTGGCATGGTGC
CAATAATGGCGGCCATATTGGCTATATGCCAGGATCAATATATAGGCAATATCCAATATGGCCCTATGCC
AATATGGCTATTGGCCAGGTTCAATACTATGTATTGGCCCTATGCCATATAGTATTCCATATATGGGTTT
TCCTATTGACGTAGATAGCCCCTCCCAATGGGCGGTCCCATATACCATATATGGGGCTTCCTAATACCGC
CCATAGCCACTCCCCCATTGACGTCAATGGTCTCTATATATGGTCTTTCCTATTGACGTCATATGGGCGG
TCCTATTGACGTATATGGCGCCTCCCCCATTGACGTCAATTACGGTAAATGGCCCGCCTGGCTCAATGCC
CATTGACGTCAATAGGACCACCCACCATTGACGTCAATGGGATGGCTCATTGCCCATTCATATCCGTTCT
CACGCCCCCTATTGACGTCAATGACGGTAAATGGCCCACTTGGCAGTACATCAATATCTATTAATAGTAA
CTTGGCAAGTACATTACTATTGGAAGTACGCCAGGGTACATTGGCAGTACTCCCATTGACGTCAATGGCG
GTAAATGGCCCGCGATGGCTGCCAAGTACATCCCCATTGACGTCAATGGGGAGGGGCAATGACGCAAATG
GGCGTTCCATTGACGTAAATGGGCGGTAGGCGTGCCTAATGGGAGGTCTATATAAGCAATGCTCGTTTAG
GGAACCGCCATTCTGCCTGGGGACGTCGGAGCAAGCTTGATTTAGGTGACACTATAGAATACAAGCTACT
TGTTCTTTTTGCAGGATCCCATCGATTCGAATTCAAGGCCTCTCGAGGCCACCATGTTGGCTTCCAAAAC
TATCGTTCTGAGCGTAGGTGAAGCGACCAGAACGTTAACTGAAATTCAATCTACAGCAGACAGGCAAATA
TTTGAAGAGAAAGTCGGTCCATTAGTAGGGAGGTTAAGATTGACAGCTAGCTTAAGACAAAATGGAGCTA
AAACTGCATACAGGGTCAATTTAAAATTGGATCAAGCAGATGTCGTTGATAGCGGTCTACCTAAGGTTAG
ATACACGCAAGTGTGGTCACACGATGTCACTATTGTCGCGAATTCTACCGAAGCTAGTAGAAAATCATTG
TATGATTTAACAAAATCCTTGGTGGCTACCTCTCAGGTGGAAGATCTTGTTGTGAATTTAGTTCCATTAG
GTAGGGCGGATCCGCTAGCCTCCAAAACCATCGTTCTTTCGGTCGGCGAGGCTACTCGCACTCTGACTGA
GATCCAGTCCACCGCAGACCGTCAGATCTTCGAAGAGAAGGTCGGGCCTCTGGTGGGTCGGCTGCGCCTC
ACGGCTTCGCTCCGTCAAAACGGAGCCAAGACCGCGTATCGCGTCAACCTAAAACTGGATCAGGCGGACG
TCGTTGATTCCGGACTTCCGAAAGTGCGCTACACTCAGGTATGGTCGCACGACGTGACAATCGTTGCGAA
TAGCACCGAGGCCTCGCGCAAATCGTTGTACGATTTGACCAAGTCCCTCGTCGCGACCTCGCAGGTCGAA
GATCTTGTCGTCAACCTTGTGCCGCTGGGCCGTCCACCGGTCGCCACCCCTTCAGGGCAGATCAGCAACC
AGGCCCTGGCTCTGGCCCCTAGCTCCGCTCCAGTGCTGGCCCAGACTATGGTGCCCTCTAGTGCTATGGT
GCCTCTGGCCCAGCCACCTGCTCCAGCCCCTGTGCTGACCCCAGGACCACCCCAGTCACTGAGCGCTCCA
GTGCCCAAGTCTACACAGGCCGGCGAGGGGACTCTGAGTGAAGCTCTGCTGCACCTGCAGTTCGACGCTG
ATGAGGACCTGGGAGCTCTGCTGGGGAACAGCACCGATCCCGGAGTGTTCACAGATCTGGCCTCCGTGGA
CAACTCTGAGTTTCAGCAGCTGCTGAATCAGGGCGTGTCCATGTCTCATAGTACAGCCGAACCAATGCTG
ATGGAGTACCCCGAAGCCATTACCCGGCTGGTGACCGGCAGCCAGCGGCCCCCCGACCCCGCTCCAACTC
CCCTGGGAACCAGCGGCCTGCCTAATGGGCTGTCCGGAGATGAAGACTTCTCAAGCATCGCTGATATGGA
CTTTAGTGCCCTGCTGTCACAGATTTCCTCTAGTGGGCAGGGAGGAGGTGGAAGCGGCTTCAGCGTGGAC
ACCAGTGCCCTGCTGGACCTGTTCAGCCCCTCGGTGACCGTGCCCGACATGAGCCTGCCTGACCTTGACA
GCAGCCTGGCCAGTATCCAAGAGCTCCTGTCTCCCCAGGAGCCCCCCAGGCCTCCCGAGGCAGAGAACAG
CAGCCCGGATTCAGGGAAGCAGCTGGTGCACTACACAGCGCAGCCGCTGTTCCTGCTGGACCCCGGCTCC
GTGGACACCGGGAGCAACGACCTGCCGGTGCTGTTTGAGCTGGGAGAGGGCTCCTACTTCTCCGAAGGGG
ACGGCTTCGCCGAGGACCCCACCATCTCCCTGCTGACAGGCTCGGAGCCTCCCAAAGCCAAGGACCCCAC
TGTCTCCTAATCTAGAACTATAGTGAGTCGTATTACGTAGATCCAGACATGATAAGATACATTGATGAGT
TTGGACAAACCACAACTAGAATGCAGTGAAAAAAATGCTTTATTTGTGAAATTTGTGATGCTATTGCTTT
ATTTGTAACCATTATAAGCTGCAATAAACAAGTTAACAACAACAATTGCATTCATTTTATGTTTCAGGTT
CAGGGGGAGGTGTGGGAGGTTTTTTAATTCGCGGCCGCGGCGCCAATGCATTGGGCCCGGTACCCAGCTT
TTGTTCCCTTTAGTGAGGGTTAATTGCGCGCTTGGCGTAATCATG
